Addgene plasmid #142022: TFORF2306
Purpose: Lentiviral vector for overexpressing transcription factor ORFs with unique 24-bp barcodes. Barcodes facilitate identification of transcription factors in pooled screens.
Depositing lab: Feng Zhang. Depositing organization: Broad Institute. Publication: A transcription factor atlas of directed differentiation. Joung J, Ma S, Tay T, Geiger-Schuller KR, Kirchgatterer PC, Verdine VK, Guo B, Arias-Garcia MA, Allen WE, Singh A, Kuksenko O, Abudayyeh OO, Gootenberg JS, Fu Z, Macrae RK, Buenrostro JD, Regev A, Zhang F. Cell. 2023 Jan 5;186(1):209-229.e26. doi: 10.1016/j.cell.2022.11.026. PubMed 36608654.
Backbone
  Vector backbone: pLX_TRC317
  Backbone manufacturer: Broad Institute Genetic Perturbation Platform
  Backbone size w/o insert (bp): 8264
  Vector type: Mammalian Expression, Lentiviral
  Selectable markers: Puromycin
Growth in bacteria
  Bacterial resistance: Ampicillin, 100 μg/mL
  Growth temperature: 37°C
  Growth strain: NEB Stable
  Copy number: High Copy
Gene/Insert
  Gene/Insert name: ETV1
  Species: H. sapiens (human)
  Insert size (bp): 1577
  Entrez Gene: ETV1 (a.k.a. ER81)
  Promoter: EF1a
  Cloning method: Unknown
  Sequencing primers: 5′ GGGTGGAGACTGAAGTTAGGCCAG; 3′ CACATAGCGTAAAAGGAGCAACATAG
Terms and licenses: Academic/Nonprofit Terms; Industry Terms: Not Available to Industry
Depositor comments: XM_011515167,ENST00000405358 . The transcription factor ORF portion of this plasmid was synthesized by Genewiz. Please test multiple small colonies in case of plasmid recombination. To make this collection available in a timely manner, a portion of this collection was not fully sequenced by Addgene. If an Addgene verified full plasmid sequence is not available, please contact us prior to placing an order to request the full sequence.
How to cite: TFORF2306 was a gift from Feng Zhang (Addgene plasmid # 142022 ; http://n2t.net/addgene:142022 ; RRID:Addgene_142022)
