[The description below was written by a language model from this plasmid's Addgene catalogue record and pLannotate feature annotations shown in this document.]
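Description:
TFORF2306 is a third-generation-style, self-inactivating lentiviral expression plasmid built on the pLX_TRC317 backbone for overexpressing human ETV1 (also known as ER81), an ETS-family transcriptional activator. It belongs to a barcoded transcription factor ORF collection in which each clone carries a unique 24-bp barcode, allowing the identity of the delivered factor to be read out in pooled screens. In bacteria the plasmid is maintained through a high-copy ColE1/pUC-type origin and ampicillin resistance (β-lactamase). An f1 origin and remnants of a lac/lacZα cloning region with T3 and T7 promoters are also present in the backbone. The depositor notes that the plasmid can recombine, as is common for LTR-containing vectors.

The viral portion begins with an RSV promoter driving a truncated HIV-1 5' LTR, which makes genomic RNA production Tat-independent. It is followed by the Ψ packaging signal with a partial gag sequence and the Rev response element for nuclear export of the full-length transcript. Downstream, an SV40 early promoter/origin drives puromycin N-acetyltransferase for selection of transduced mammalian cells. A cPPT/CTS element, which aids nuclear import of the provirus, precedes the main cassette. That cassette consists of the EF-1α promoter driving the synthesized ETV1 ORF, followed by a WPRE to enhance transcript stability and expression, and then the ΔU3 3' LTR and an SV40 polyadenylation signal. The barcode itself is not annotated in the feature table. A short U6-promoter fragment called between the ORF and the WPRE is probably residual backbone sequence rather than a functional promoter. The construct is intended for lentiviral delivery of ETV1 in single-gene or pooled overexpression experiments, such as directed differentiation screens.
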