Features (pLannotate 1.2.2; 31 found; start..end, strand, type, name):
      5..231     +  promoter       RSV promoter: Rous sarcoma virus enhancer/promoter
    232..412     +  LTR            5' LTR (truncated): truncated 5' long terminal repeat (LTR) from HIV-1
    459..584     +  misc_feature   HIV-1 Ψ: packaging signal of human immunodeficiency virus type 1
    568..931     +  CDS            HIV-1 gag (fragment): gag protein from human immunodeficiency virus 1; gag
   1077..1310    +  misc_feature   RRE: The Rev response element (RRE) of HIV-1 allows for Rev-dependent mRNA export from the nucleus to the cytoplasm.
   1687..1713    +  CDS            Rev (fragment): human immunodeficiency virus 1 (HIV-1) Rev protein; rev; enhances nuclear export of unspliced and incompletely spliced viral mRNAs
   1720..1743    +  promoter       SV40 promoter (fragment): SV40 early promoter
   1744..1815    +  promoter       SV40 promoter (fragment): SV40 enhancer and early promoter
   1839..1974    +  rep_origin     SV40 ori: SV40 origin of replication
   2020..2616    +  CDS            PuroR (fragment): puromycin N-acetyltransferase; pac from Streptomyces; confers resistance to puromycin
   2665..2782    +  misc_feature   cPPT/CTS: central polypurine tract and central termination sequence of HIV-1
   2847..2913    +  CDS            small t antigen (fragment): SV40 (simian virus 40) small t antigen
   2920..4098    +  promoter       EF-1α promoter: strong constitutive promoter for human elongation factor EF-1α
   4202..5587    +  CDS            ETV1: ETV1_HUMAN - Also known as ER81. Experimental evidence at protein level: Swiss-Prot protein existence level 1. Transcriptional activator that binds to DNA sequences containing the consensus pentanucleotide 5'-CGGA[AT]-3'. From Homo sapiens (Human).
   5603..5656    +  promoter       U6 promoter (fragment): RNA polymerase III promoter for human U6 snRNA
   5698..6286    +  misc_feature   WPRE: woodchuck hepatitis virus posttranscriptional regulatory element
   6337..6356    +  misc_feature   cPPT/CTS (fragment): central polypurine tract and central termination sequence of HIV-1
   6358..6591    +  LTR            3' LTR (ΔU3): self-inactivating 3' long terminal repeat (LTR) from HIV-1
   6669..6790    +  polyA_signal   SV40 poly(A) signal: SV40 polyadenylation signal
   6830..6965    +  rep_origin     SV40 ori: SV40 origin of replication
   6986..7004    -  promoter       T7 promoter: promoter for bacteriophage T7 RNA polymerase
   7012..7167    +  CDS            lacZα (fragment): LacZα fragment of β-galactosidase; lacZ fragment
   7172..7600    +  rep_origin     f1 ori (sequence partly withheld): f1 bacteriophage origin of replication; arrow indicates direction of (+) strand synthesis
   7653..7757    +  promoter       AmpR promoter: bla
   7758..8618    +  CDS            AmpR: β-lactamase; bla; confers resistance to ampicillin, carbenicillin, and related antibiotics
   8789..9377    +  rep_origin     ori: high-copy-number ColE1/pMB1/pBR322/pUC origin of replication
   9560..9652    +  CDS            lacI (fragment): lac repressor; lacI; The lac repressor binds to the lac operator to inhibit transcription in E. coli. This inhibition can be relieved by adding lactose or isopropyl-β-D-thiogalactopyranoside (IPTG).
   9665..9686    +  protein_bind   CAP binding site: CAP binding activates transcription in the presence of cAMP. E. coli catabolite activator protein
   9701..9731    +  promoter       lac promoter: promoter for the E. coli lac operon
   9739..9755    +  protein_bind   lac operator: The lac repressor binds to the lac operator to inhibit transcription in E. coli. This inhibition can be relieved by adding lactose or isopropyl-β-D-thiogalactopyranoside (IPTG). lac repressor encoded by lacI
   9800..9818    +  promoter       T3 promoter: promoter for bacteriophage T3 RNA polymerase
>Addgene plasmid #142022 | TFORF2306 | addgene full sequence | sequence record 395920 | Addgene NGS Result
TTAATGTAGTCTTATGCAATACTCTTGTAGTCTTGCAACATGGTAACGATGAGTTAGCAACATGCCTTAC
AAGGAGAGAAAAAGCACCGTGCATGCCGATTGGTGGAAGTAAGGTGGTACGATCGTGCCTTATTAGGAAG
GCAACAGACGGGTCTGACATGGATTGGACGAACCACTGAATTGCCGCATTGCAGAGATATTGTATTTAAG
TGCCTAGCTCGATACATAAACGGGTCTCTCTGGTTAGACCAGATCTGAGCCTGGGAGCTCTCTGGCTAAC
TAGGGAACCCACTGCTTAAGCCTCAATAAAGCTTGCCTTGAGTGCTTCAAGTAGTGTGTGCCCGTCTGTT
GTGTGACTCTGGTAACTAGAGATCCCTCAGACCCTTTTAGTCAGTGTGGAAAATCTCTAGCAGTGGCGCC
CGAACAGGGACTTGAAAGCGAAAGGGAAACCAGAGGAGCTCTCTCGACGCAGGACTCGGCTTGCTGAAGC
GCGCACGGCAAGAGGCGAGGGGCGGCGACTGGTGAGTACGCCAAAAATTTTGACTAGCGGAGGCTAGAAG
GAGAGAGATGGGTGCGAGAGCGTCAGTATTAAGCGGGGGAGAATTAGATCGCGATGGGAAAAAATTCGGT
TAAGGCCAGGGGGAAAGAAAAAATATAAATTAAAACATATAGTATGGGCAAGCAGGGAGCTAGAACGATT
CGCAGTTAATCCTGGCCTGTTAGAAACATCAGAAGGCTGTAGACAAATACTGGGACAGCTACAACCATCC
CTTCAGACAGGATCAGAAGAACTTAGATCATTATATAATACAGTAGCAACCCTCTATTGTGTGCATCAAA
GGATAGAGATAAAAGACACCAAGGAAGCTTTAGACAAGATAGAGGAAGAGCAAAACAAAAGTAAGACCAC
CGCACAGCAAGCGGCCGCTGATCTTCAGACCTGGAGGAGGAGATATGAGGGACAATTGGAGAAGTGAATT
ATATAAATATAAAGTAGTAAAAATTGAACCATTAGGAGTAGCACCCACCAAGGCAAAGAGAAGAGTGGTG
CAGAGAGAAAAAAGAGCAGTGGGAATAGGAGCTTTGTTCCTTGGGTTCTTGGGAGCAGCAGGAAGCACTA
TGGGCGCAGCGTCAATGACGCTGACGGTACAGGCCAGACAATTATTGTCTGGTATAGTGCAGCAGCAGAA
CAATTTGCTGAGGGCTATTGAGGCGCAACAGCATCTGTTGCAACTCACAGTCTGGGGCATCAAGCAGCTC
CAGGCAAGAATCCTGGCTGTGGAAAGATACCTAAAGGATCAACAGCTCCTGGGGATTTGGGGTTGCTCTG
GAAAACTCATTTGCACCACTGCTGTGCCTTGGAATGCTAGTTGGAGTAATAAATCTCTGGAACAGATTTG
GAATCACACGACCTGGATGGAGTGGGACAGAGAAATTAACAATTACACAAGCTTAATACACTCCTTAATT
GAAGAATCGCAAAACCAGCAAGAAAAGAATGAACAAGAATTATTGGAATTAGATAAATGGGCAAGTTTGT
GGAATTGGTTTAACATAACAAATTGGCTGTGGTATATAAAATTATTCATAATGATAGTAGGAGGCTTGGT
AGGTTTAAGAATAGTTTTTGCTGTACTTTCTATAGTGAATAGAGTTAGGCAGGGATATTCACCATTATCG
TTTCAGACCCACCTCCCAACCCCGAGGGGACCCATGCATTGCATCTCAATTAGTCAGCAACCAGGTGTGG
AAAGTCCCCAGGCTCCCCAGCAGGCAGAAGTATGCAAAGCATGCGTCTCAATTAGTCAGCAACCATAGTC
CCGCCCCTAACTCCGCCCATCCCGCCCCTAACTCCGCCCAGTTCCGCCCATTCTCCGCCCCATGGCTGAC
TAATTTTTTTTATTTATGCAGAGGCCGAGGCCGCCTCGGCCTCTGAGCTATTCCAGAAGTAGTGAGGAGG
CTTTTTTGGAGGCCTAGGCTTTTGCAAAAAGCTTTCTAGAGGTACCACCGGAGCTTACCATGACCGAGTA
CAAGCCCACGGTGCGCCTCGCCACCCGCGACGACGTCCCCAGGGCCGTACGCACCCTCGCCGCCGCGTTC
GCCGACTACCCCGCCACGCGCCACACCGTCGATCCGGACCGCCACATCGAGCGGGTCACCGAGCTGCAAG
AACTCTTCCTCACGCGCGTCGGGCTCGACATCGGCAAGGTGTGGGTCGCGGACGACGGCGCCGCCGTGGC
GGTCTGGACCACGCCGGAGAGCGTCGAAGCGGGGGCGGTGTTCGCCGAGATCGGCCCGCGCATGGCCGAG
TTGAGCGGTTCCCGGCTGGCCGCGCAGCAACAGATGGAAGGCCTCCTGGCGCCGCACCGGCCCAAGGAGC
CCGCGTGGTTCCTGGCCACCGTCGGCGTCTCGCCCGACCACCAGGGCAAGGGTCTGGGCAGCGCCGTCGT
GCTCCCCGGAGTGGAGGCGGCCGAGCGCGCCGGGGTGCCCGCCTTCCTGGAGACCTCCGCGCCCCGCAAC
CTCCCCTTCTACGAGCGGCTCGGCTTCACCGTCACCGCCGACGTCGAGGTGCCCGAAGGACCGCGCACCT
GGTGCATGACCCGCAAGCCCGGTGCCAGTTAACGAATTCTAGATCTTGAGACAAATGGCAGTATTCATCC
ACAATTTTAAAAGAAAAGGGGGGATTGGGGGGTACAGTGCAGGGGAAAGAATAGTAGACATAATAGCAAC
AGACATACAAACTAAAGAATTACAAAAACAAATTACAAAAATTCAAAATTTTCGGGTTTATTACAGGGAC
AGCAGAGATCCACTTTGGCGCCGGCTCGAGGCCTGCAGGTGCAAAGATGGATAAAGTTTTAAACAGAGAG
GAATCTTTGCAGCTAATGGACCTTCTAGGTCTTGAAAGGAGTGGGAATTGGCTCCGGTGCCCGTCAGTGG
GCAGAGCGCACATCGCCCACAGTCCCCGAGAAGTTGGGGGGAGGGGTCGGCAATTGAACCGGTGCCTAGA
GAAGGTGGCGCGGGGTAAACTGGGAAAGTGATGTCGTGTACTGGCTCCGCCTTTTTCCCGAGGGTGGGGG
AGAACCGTATATAAGTGCAGTAGTCGCCGTGAACGTTCTTTTTCGCAACGGGTTTGCCGCCAGAACACAG
GTAAGTGCCGTGTGTGGTTCCCGCGGGCCTGGCCTCTTTACGGGTTATGGCCCTTGCGTGCCTTGAATTA
CTTCCACCTGGCTGCAGTACGTGATTCTTGATCCCGAGCTTCGGGTTGGAAGTGGGTGGGAGAGTTCGAG
GCCTTGCGCTTAAGGAGCCCCTTCGCCTCGTGCTTGAGTTGAGGCCTGGCCTGGGCGCTGGGGCCGCCGC
GTGCGAATCTGGTGGCACCTTCGCGCCTGTCTCGCTGCTTTCGATAAGTCTCTAGCCATTTAAAATTTTT
GATGACCTGCTGCGACGCTTTTTTTCTGGCAAGATAGTCTTGTAAATGCGGGCCAAGATCTGCACACTGG
TATTTCGGTTTTTGGGGCCGCGGGCGGCGACGGGGCCCGTGCGTCCCAGCGCACATGTTCGGCGAGGCGG
GGCCTGCGAGCGCGGCCACCGAGAATCGGACGGGGGTAGTCTCAAGCTGGCCGGCCTGCTCTGGTGCCTG
GCCTCGCGCCGCCGTGTATCGCCCCGCCCTGGGCGGCAAGGCTGGCCCGGTCGGCACCAGTTGCGTGAGC
GGAAAGATGGCCGCTTCCCGGCCCTGCTGCAGGGAGCTCAAAATGGAGGACGCGGCGCTCGGGAGAGCGG
GCGGGTGAGTCACCCACACAAAGGAAAAGGGCCTTTCCGTCCTCAGCCGTCGCTTCATGTGACTCCACGG
AGTACCGGGCGCCGTCCAGGCACCTCGATTAGTTCTCGAGCTTTTGGAGTACGTCGTCTTTAGGTTGGGG
GGAGGGGTTTTATGCGATGGAGTTTCCCCACACTGAGTGGGTGGAGACTGAAGTTAGGCCAGCTTGGCAC
TTGATGTAATTCTCCTTGGAATTTGCCCTTTTTGAGTTTGGATCTTGGTTCATTCTCAAGCCTCAGACAG
TGGTTCAAAGTTTTTTTCTTCCATTTCAGGTGTCGTGAGGCTAGCACCGCCACCATGAGTGGAAGAGGAG
ATGGAGGGCAGCAGCAGCTGCTGCACTCAAAGTTTTTGGCTGGGTTTGTCTGCCACATTGAAAAGAATGA
AAGTCAGCGTGGGAGAAATTGTAACGAGAAACCAACAAATGTCAGGAAAAGAAAATTCATTAACAGAGAT
CTGGCTCATGATTCAGAAGAACTCTTTCAAGATCTAAGTCAATTACAGGAAACATGGCTTGCAGAAGCTC
AGGTACCTGACAATGATGAGCAGTTTGTACCAGACTATCAGGCTGAAAGTTTGGCTTTTCATGGCCTGCC
ACTGAAAATCAAGAAAGAACCCCACAGTCCATGTTCAGAAATCAGCTCTGCCTGCAGTCAAGAACAGCCC
TTTAAATTCAGCTATGGAGAAAAGTGCCTGTACAATGTCAGTGCCTATGATCAGAAGCCACAAGTGGGAA
TGAGGCCCTCCAACCCCCCCACACCATCCAGCACGCCAGTGTCCCCACTGCATCATGCATCTCCAAACTC
AACTCATACACCGAAACCTGACCGGGCCTTCCCAGCTCACCTCCCTCCATCGCAGTCCATACCAGATAGC
AGCTACCCCATGGACCACAGATTTCGCCGCCAGCTTTCTGAACCCTGTAACTCCTTTCCTCCTTTGCCGA
CGATGCCAAGGGAAGGACGTCCTATGTACCAACGCCAGATGTCTGAGCCAAACATCCCCTTCCCACCACA
AGGCTTTAAGCAGGAGTACCACGACCCAGTGTATGAACACAACACCATGGTTGGCAGTGCGGCCAGCCAA
AGCTTTCCCCCTCCTCTGATGATTAAACAGGAACCCAGAGATTTTGCATATGACTCAGAAGTGCCTAGCT
GCCACTCCATTTATATGAGGCAAGAAGGCTTCCTGGCTCATCCCAGCAGAACAGAAGGCTGTATGTTTGA
AAAGGGCCCCAGGCAGTTTTATGATGACACCTGTGTTGTCCCAGAAAAATTCGATGGAGACATCAAACAA
GAGCCAGGAATGTATCGGGAAGGACCCACATACCAACGGCGAGGATCACTTCAGCTCTGGCAGTTTTTGG
TAGCTCTTCTGGATGACCCTTCAAATTCTCATTTTATTGCCTGGACTGGTCGAGGCATGGAATTTAAACT
GATTGAGCCTGAAGAGGTGGCCCGACGTTGGGGCATTCAGAAAAACAGGCCAGCTATGAACTATGATAAA
CTTAGCCGTTCACTCCGCTATTACTATGAGAAAGGAATTATGCAAAAGGTGGCTGGAGAGAGATATGTCT
ACAAGTTTGTGTGTGATCCAGAAGCCCTTTTCTCCATGGCCTTTCCAGATAATCAGCGTCCACTGCTGAA
GACAGACATGGAACGTCACATCAACGAGGAGGACACAGTGCCTCTTTCTCACTTTGATGAGAGCATGGCC
TACATGCCGGAAGGGGGCTGCTGCAACCCCCACCCCTACAACGAAGGCTACGTGTATTAGTAATGAACTA
GTCCGTAACTTGAAAGTATTTCGATTTCTTGGCTTTATATATCTTGTGGAAAGGACGAGTCGCTCGCATT
GGTAAAGTGTACACGCGTTAAGTCGACAATCAACCTCTGGATTACAAAATTTGTGAAAGATTGACTGGTA
TTCTTAACTATGTTGCTCCTTTTACGCTATGTGGATACGCTGCTTTAATGCCTTTGTATCATGCTATTGC
TTCCCGTATGGCTTTCATTTTCTCCTCCTTGTATAAATCCTGGTTGCTGTCTCTTTATGAGGAGTTGTGG
CCCGTTGTCAGGCAACGTGGCGTGGTGTGCACTGTGTTTGCTGACGCAACCCCCACTGGTTGGGGCATTG
CCACCACCTGTCAGCTCCTTTCCGGGACTTTCGCTTTCCCCCTCCCTATTGCCACGGCGGAACTCATCGC
CGCCTGCCTTGCCCGCTGCTGGACAGGGGCTCGGCTGTTGGGCACTGACAATTCCGTGGTGTTGTCGGGG
AAATCATCGTCCTTTCCTTGGCTGCTCGCCTGTGTTGCCACCTGGATTCTGCGCGGGACGTCCTTCTGCT
ACGTCCCTTCGGCCCTCAATCCAGCGGACCTTCCTTCCCGCGGCCTGCTGCCGGCTCTGCGGCCTCTTCC
GCGTCTTCGCCTTCGCCCTCAGACGAGTCGGATCTCCCTTTGGGCCGCCTCCCCGCGTCGACTTTAAGAC
CAATGACTTACAAGGCAGCTGTAGATCTTAGCCACTTTTTAAAAGAAAAGGGGGGACTGGAAGGGCTAAT
TCACTCCCAACGAAGACAAGATCTGCTTTTTGCTTGTACTGGGTCTCTCTGGTTAGACCAGATCTGAGCC
TGGGAGCTCTCTGGCTAACTAGGGAACCCACTGCTTAAGCCTCAATAAAGCTTGCCTTGAGTGCTTCAAG
TAGTGTGTGCCCGTCTGTTGTGTGACTCTGGTAACTAGAGATCCCTCAGACCCTTTTAGTCAGTGTGGAA
AATCTCTAGCAGTACGTATAGTAGTTCATGTCATCTTATTATTCAGTATTTATAACTTGCAAAGAAATGA
ATATCAGAGAGTGAGAGGAACTTGTTTATTGCAGCTTATAATGGTTACAAATAAAGCAATAGCATCACAA
ATTTCACAAATAAAGCATTTTTTTCACTGCATTCTAGTTGTGGTTTGTCCAAACTCATCAATGTATCTTA
TCATGTCTGGCTCTAGCTATCCCGCCCCTAACTCCGCCCATCCCGCCCCTAACTCCGCCCAGTTCCGCCC
ATTCTCCGCCCCATGGCTGACTAATTTTTTTTATTTATGCAGAGGCCGAGGCCGCCTCGGCCTCTGAGCT
ATTCCAGAAGTAGTGAGGAGGCTTTTTTGGAGGCCTAGGGACGTACCCAATTCGCCCTATAGTGAGTCGT
ATTACGCGCGCTCACTGGCCGTCGTTTTACAACGTCGTGACTGGGAAAACCCTGGCGTTACCCAACTTAA
TCGCCTTGCAGCACATCCCCCTTTCGCCAGCTGGCGTAATAGCGAAGAGGCCCGCACCGATCGCCCTTCC
CAACAGTTGCGCAGCCTGAATGGCGAATGGG
[124 nt withheld, positions 7172-7295]
C
[91 nt withheld, positions 7297-7387]
A
[49 nt withheld, positions 7389-7437]
CCTTTGACGTTGGAGTCCACGTTCTTT
[37 nt withheld, positions 7465-7501]
ACCCTATCTCGGTCTATTCTTTTGATTTATAAGGGATTTTGCCGATTTCGGCCTATTGGTTAAAAAATGA
GCTGATTTAACAAAAATTTAACGCGAATTTTAACAAAATATTAACGCTTACAATTTAGGTGGCACTTTTC
GGGGAAATGTGCGCGGAACCCCTATTTGTTTATTTTTCTAAATACATTCAAATATGTATCCGCTCATGAG
ACAATAACCCTGATAAATGCTTCAATAATATTGAAAAAGGAAGAGTATGAGTATTCAACATTTCCGTGTC
GCCCTTATTCCCTTTTTTGCGGCATTTTGCCTTCCTGTTTTTGCTCACCCAGAAACGCTGGTGAAAGTAA
AAGATGCTGAAGATCAGTTGGGTGCACGAGTGGGTTACATCGAACTGGATCTCAACAGCGGTAAGATCCT
TGAGAGTTTTCGCCCCGAAGAACGTTTTCCAATGATGAGCACTTTTAAAGTTCTGCTATGTGGCGCGGTA
TTATCCCGTATTGACGCCGGGCAAGAGCAACTCGGTCGCCGCATACACTATTCTCAGAATGACTTGGTTG
AGTACTCACCAGTCACAGAAAAGCATCTTACGGATGGCATGACAGTAAGAGAATTATGCAGTGCTGCCAT
AACCATGAGTGATAACACTGCGGCCAACTTACTTCTGACAACGATCGGAGGACCGAAGGAGCTAACCGCT
TTTTTGCACAACATGGGGGATCATGTAACTCGCCTTGATCGTTGGGAACCGGAGCTGAATGAAGCCATAC
CAAACGACGAGCGTGACACCACGATGCCTGTAGCAATGGCAACAACGTTGCGCAAACTATTAACTGGCGA
ACTACTTACTCTAGCTTCCCGGCAACAATTAATAGACTGGATGGAGGCGGATAAAGTTGCAGGACCACTT
CTGCGCTCGGCCCTTCCGGCTGGCTGGTTTATTGCTGATAAATCTGGAGCCGGTGAGCGTGGGTCTCGCG
GTATCATTGCAGCACTGGGGCCAGATGGTAAGCCCTCCCGTATCGTAGTTATCTACACGACGGGGAGTCA
GGCAACTATGGATGAACGAAATAGACAGATCGCTGAGATAGGTGCCTCACTGATTAAGCATTGGTAACTG
TCAGACCAAGTTTACTCATATATACTTTAGATTGATTTAAAACTTCATTTTTAATTTAAAAGGATCTAGG
TGAAGATCCTTTTTGATAATCTCATGACCAAAATCCCTTAACGTGAGTTTTCGTTCCACTGAGCGTCAGA
CCCCGTAGAAAAGATCAAAGGATCTTCTTGAGATCCTTTTTTTCTGCGCGTAATCTGCTGCTTGCAAACA
AAAAAACCACCGCTACCAGCGGTGGTTTGTTTGCCGGATCAAGAGCTACCAACTCTTTTTCCGAAGGTAA
CTGGCTTCAGCAGAGCGCAGATACCAAATACTGTTCTTCTAGTGTAGCCGTAGTTAGGCCACCACTTCAA
GAACTCTGTAGCACCGCCTACATACCTCGCTCTGCTAATCCTGTTACCAGTGGCTGCTGCCAGTGGCGAT
AAGTCGTGTCTTACCGGGTTGGACTCAAGACGATAGTTACCGGATAAGGCGCAGCGGTCGGGCTGAACGG
GGGGTTCGTGCACACAGCCCAGCTTGGAGCGAACGACCTACACCGAACTGAGATACCTACAGCGTGAGCT
ATGAGAAAGCGCCACGCTTCCCGAAGGGAGAAAGGCGGACAGGTATCCGGTAAGCGGCAGGGTCGGAACA
GGAGAGCGCACGAGGGAGCTTCCAGGGGGAAACGCCTGGTATCTTTATAGTCCTGTCGGGTTTCGCCACC
TCTGACTTGAGCGTCGATTTTTGTGATGCTCGTCAGGGGGGCGGAGCCTATGGAAAAACGCCAGCAACGC
GGCCTTTTTACGGTTCCTGGCCTTTTGCTGGCCTTTTGCTCACATGTTCTTTCCTGCGTTATCCCCTGAT
TCTGTGGATAACCGTATTACCGCCTTTGAGTGAGCTGATACCGCTCGCCGCAGCCGAACGACCGAGCGCA
GCGAGTCAGTGAGCGAGGAAGCGGAAGAGCGCCCAATACGCAAACCGCCTCTCCCCGCGCGTTGGCCGAT
TCATTAATGCAGCTGGCACGACAGGTTTCCCGACTGGAAAGCGGGCAGTGAGCGCAACGCAATTAATGTG
AGTTAGCTCACTCATTAGGCACCCCAGGCTTTACACTTTATGCTTCCGGCTCGTATGTTGTGTGGAATTG
TGAGCGGATAACAATTTCACACAGGAAACAGCTATGACCATGATTACGCCAAGCGCGCAATTAACCCTCA
CTAAAGGGAACAAAAGCTGGAGCTGCAAGC
