>Addgene plasmid #142022 | TFORF2306 | depositor partial sequence | sequence record 278203 | Insert
ACCGCCACCATGAGTGGAAGAGGAGATGGAGGGCAGCAGCAGCTGCTGCACTCAAAGTTTTTGGCTGGGT
TTGTCTGCCACATTGAAAAGAATGAAAGTCAGCGTGGGAGAAATTGTAACGAGAAACCAACAAATGTCAG
GAAAAGAAAATTCATTAACAGAGATCTGGCTCATGATTCAGAAGAACTCTTTCAAGATCTAAGTCAATTA
CAGGAAACATGGCTTGCAGAAGCTCAGGTACCTGACAATGATGAGCAGTTTGTACCAGACTATCAGGCTG
AAAGTTTGGCTTTTCATGGCCTGCCACTGAAAATCAAGAAAGAACCCCACAGTCCATGTTCAGAAATCAG
CTCTGCCTGCAGTCAAGAACAGCCCTTTAAATTCAGCTATGGAGAAAAGTGCCTGTACAATGTCAGTGCC
TATGATCAGAAGCCACAAGTGGGAATGAGGCCCTCCAACCCCCCCACACCATCCAGCACGCCAGTGTCCC
CACTGCATCATGCATCTCCAAACTCAACTCATACACCGAAACCTGACCGGGCCTTCCCAGCTCACCTCCC
TCCATCGCAGTCCATACCAGATAGCAGCTACCCCATGGACCACAGATTTCGCCGCCAGCTTTCTGAACCC
TGTAACTCCTTTCCTCCTTTGCCGACGATGCCAAGGGAAGGACGTCCTATGTACCAACGCCAGATGTCTG
AGCCAAACATCCCCTTCCCACCACAAGGCTTTAAGCAGGAGTACCACGACCCAGTGTATGAACACAACAC
CATGGTTGGCAGTGCGGCCAGCCAAAGCTTTCCCCCTCCTCTGATGATTAAACAGGAACCCAGAGATTTT
GCATATGACTCAGAAGTGCCTAGCTGCCACTCCATTTATATGAGGCAAGAAGGCTTCCTGGCTCATCCCA
GCAGAACAGAAGGCTGTATGTTTGAAAAGGGCCCCAGGCAGTTTTATGATGACACCTGTGTTGTCCCAGA
AAAATTCGATGGAGACATCAAACAAGAGCCAGGAATGTATCGGGAAGGACCCACATACCAACGGCGAGGA
TCACTTCAGCTCTGGCAGTTTTTGGTAGCTCTTCTGGATGACCCTTCAAATTCTCATTTTATTGCCTGGA
CTGGTCGAGGCATGGAATTTAAACTGATTGAGCCTGAAGAGGTGGCCCGACGTTGGGGCATTCAGAAAAA
CAGGCCAGCTATGAACTATGATAAACTTAGCCGTTCACTCCGCTATTACTATGAGAAAGGAATTATGCAA
AAGGTGGCTGGAGAGAGATATGTCTACAAGTTTGTGTGTGATCCAGAAGCCCTTTTCTCCATGGCCTTTC
CAGATAATCAGCGTCCACTGCTGAAGACAGACATGGAACGTCACATCAACGAGGAGGACACAGTGCCTCT
TTCTCACTTTGATGAGAGCATGGCCTACATGCCGGAAGGGGGCTGCTGCAACCCCCACCCCTACAACGAA
GGCTACGTGTATTAGTAATGAACTAGTCCGTAACTTGAAAGTATTTCGATTTCTTGGCTTTATATATCTT
GTGGAAAGGACGAGTCGCTCGCATTGGTAAAGTGTAC
