>Addgene plasmid #142022 | TFORF2306 | depositor partial sequence | sequence record 278204 | Barcode
GTCGCTCGCATTGGTAAAGTGTAC
